>Addgene plasmid #76801 | FER gRNA (BRDN0001145815) | addgene full sequence | sequence record 186532 | Addgene Assembled Sequence
CCCGGGTGCAAAGATGGATAAAGTTTTAAACAGAGAGGAATCTTTGCAGCTAATGGACCTTCTAGGTCTT
GAAAGGAGTGGGAATTGGCTCCGGTGCCCGTCAGTGGGCAGAGCGCACATCGCCCACAGTCCCCGAGAAG
TTGGGGGGAGGGGTCGGCAATTGATCCGGTGCCTAGAGAAGGTGGCGCGGGGTAAACTGGGAAAGTGATG
TCGTGTACTGGCTCCGCCTTTTTCCCGAGGGTGGGGGAGAACCGTATATAAGTGCAGTAGTCGCCGTGAA
CGTTCTTTTTCGCAACGGGTTTGCCGCCAGAACACAGGTAAGTGCCGTGTGTGGTTCCCGCGGGCCTGGC
CTCTTTACGGGTTATGGCCCTTGCGTGCCTTGAATTACTTCCACCTGGCTGCAGTACGTGATTCTTGATC
CCGAGCTTCGGGTTGGAAGTGGGTGGGAGAGTTCGAGGCCTTGCGCTTAAGGAGCCCCTTCGCCTCGTGC
TTGAGTTGAGGCCTGGCCTGGGCGCTGGGGCCGCCGCGTGCGAATCTGGTGGCACCTTCGCGCCTGTCTC
GCTGCTTTCGATAAGTCTCTAGCCATTTAAAATTTTTGATGACCTGCTGCGACGCTTTTTTTCTGGCAAG
ATAGTCTTGTAAATGCGGGCCAAGATCTGCACACTGGTATTTCGGTTTTTGGGGCCGCGGGCGGCGACGG
GGCCCGTGCGTCCCAGCGCACATGTTCGGCGAGGCGGGGCCTGCGAGCGCGGCCACCGAGAATCGGACGG
GGGTAGTCTCAAGCTGGCCGGCCTGCTCTGGTGCCTGGCCTCGCGCCGCCGTGTATCGCCCCGCCCTGGG
CGGCAAGGCTGGCCCGGTCGGCACCAGTTGCGTGAGCGGAAAGATGGCCGCTTCCCGGCCCTGCTGCAGG
GAGCTCAAAATGGAGGACGCGGCGCTCGGGAGAGCGGGCGGGTGAGTCACCCACACAAAGGAAAAGGGCC
TTTCCGTCCTCAGCCGTCGCTTCATGTGACTCCACGGAGTACCGGGCGCCGTCCAGGCACCTCGATTAGT
TCTCGAGCTTTTGGAGTACGTCGTCTTTAGGTTGGGGGGAGGGGTTTTATGCGATGGAGTTTCCCCACAC
TGAGTGGGTGGAGACTGAAGTTAGGCCAGCTTGGCACTTGATGTAATTCTCCTTGGAATTTGCCCTTTTT
GAGTTTGGATCTTGGTTCATTCTCAAGCCTCAGACAGTGGTTCAAAGTTTTTTTCTTCCATTTCAGGTGT
CGTGACGTACGGCCACCATGACCGAGTACAAGCCCACGGTGCGCCTCGCCACCCGCGACGACGTCCCCAG
GGCCGTACGCACCCTCGCCGCCGCGTTCGCCGACTACCCCGCCACGCGCCACACCGTCGATCCGGACCGC
CACATCGAGCGGGTCACCGAGCTGCAAGAACTCTTCCTCACGCGCGTCGGGCTCGACATCGGCAAGGTGT
GGGTCGCGGACGACGGCGCCGCCGTGGCGGTCTGGACCACGCCGGAGAGCGTCGAAGCGGGGGCGGTGTT
CGCCGAGATCGGCCCGCGCATGGCCGAGTTGAGCGGTTCCCGGCTGGCCGCGCAGCAACAGATGGAAGGC
CTCCTGGCGCCGCACCGGCCCAAGGAGCCCGCGTGGTTCCTGGCCACCGTCGGAGTCTCGCCCGACCACC
AGGGCAAGGGTCTGGGCAGCGCCGTCGTGCTCCCCGGAGTGGAGGCGGCCGAGCGCGCCGGGGTGCCCGC
CTTCCTGGAGACCTCCGCGCCCCGCAACCTCCCCTTCTACGAGCGGCTCGGCTTCACCGTCACCGCCGAC
GTCGAGGTGCCCGAAGGACCGCGCACCTGGTGCATGACCCGCAAGCCCGGTGCCTGAACGCGTTAAGTCG
ACAATCAACCTCTGGATTACAAAATTTGTGAAAGATTGACTGGTATTCTTAACTATGTTGCTCCTTTTAC
GCTATGTGGATACGCTGCTTTAATGCCTTTGTATCATGCTATTGCTTCCCGTATGGCTTTCATTTTCTCC
TCCTTGTATAAATCCTGGTTGCTGTCTCTTTATGAGGAGTTGTGGCCCGTTGTCAGGCAACGTGGCGTGG
TGTGCACTGTGTTTGCTGACGCAACCCCCACTGGTTGGGGCATTGCCACCACCTGTCAGCTCCTTTCCGG
GACTTTCGCTTTCCCCCTCCCTATTGCCACGGCGGAACTCATCGCCGCCTGCCTTGCCCGCTGCTGGACA
GGGGCTCGGCTGTTGGGCACTGACAATTCCGTGGTGTTGTCGGGGAAATCATCGTCCTTTCCTTGGCTGC
TCGCCTGTGTTGCCACCTGGATTCTGCGCGGGACGTCCTTCTGCTACGTCCCTTCGGCCCTCAATCCAGC
GGACCTTCCTTCCCGCGGCCTGCTGCCGGCTCTGCGGCCTCTTCCGCGTCTTCGCCTTCGCCCTCAGACG
AGTCGGATCTCCCTTTGGGCCGCCTCCCCGCGTCGACTTTAAGACCAATGACTTACAAGGCAGCTGTAGA
TCTTAGCCACTTTTTAAAAGAAAAGGGGGGACTGGAAGGGCTAATTCACTCCCAACGAAGACAAGATCTG
CTTTTTGCTTGTACTGGGTCTCTCTGGTTAGACCAGATCTGAGCCTGGGAGCTCTCTGGCTAACTAGGGA
ACCCACTGCTTAAGCCTCAATAAAGCTTGCCTTGAGTGCTTCAAGTAGTGTGTGCCCGTCTGTTGTGTGA
CTCTGGTAACTAGAGATCCCTCAGACCCTTTTAGTCAGTGTGGAAAATCTCTAGCAGTACGTATAGTAGT
TCATGTCATCTTATTATTCAGTATTTATAACTTGCAAAGAAATGAATATCAGAGAGTGAGAGGAACTTGT
TTATTGCAGCTTATAATGGTTACAAATAAAGCAATAGCATCACAAATTTCACAAATAAAGCATTTTTTTC
ACTGCATTCTAGTTGTGGTTTGTCCAAACTCATCAATGTATCTTATCATGTCTGGCTCTAGCTATCCCGC
CCCTAACTCCGCCCATCCCGCCCCTAACTCCGCCCAGTTCCGCCCATTCTCCGCCCCATGGCTGACTAAT
TTTTTTTATTTATGCAGAGGCCGAGGCCGCCTCGGCCTCTGAGCTATTCCAGAAGTAGTGAGGAGGCTTT
TTTGGAGGCCTAGGGACGTACCCAATTCGCCCTATAGTGAGTCGTATTACGCGCGCTCACTGGCCGTCGT
TTTACAACGTCGTGACTGGGAAAACCCTGGCGTTACCCAACTTAATCGCCTTGCAGCACATCCCCCTTTC
GCCAGCTGGCGTAATAGCGAAGAGGCCCGCACCGATCGCCCTTCCCAACAGTTGCGCAGCCTGAATGGCG
AATGGG
[124 nt withheld, positions 3367-3490]
C
[91 nt withheld, positions 3492-3582]
A
[49 nt withheld, positions 3584-3632]
CCTTTGACGTTGGAGTCCACGTTCTTT
[37 nt withheld, positions 3660-3696]
ACCCTATCTCGGTCTATTCTTTTGATTTATAAGGGATTTTGCCGATTTCGGCCTATTGGTTAAAAAATGA
GCTGATTTAACAAAAATTTAACGCGAATTTTAACAAAATATTAACGCTTACAATTTAGGTGGCACTTTTC
GGGGAAATGTGCGCGGAACCCCTATTTGTTTATTTTTCTAAATACATTCAAATATGTATCCGCTCATGAG
ACAATAACCCTGATAAATGCTTCAATAATATTGAAAAAGGAAGAGTATGAGTATTCAACATTTCCGTGTC
GCCCTTATTCCCTTTTTTGCGGCATTTTGCCTTCCTGTTTTTGCTCACCCAGAAACGCTGGTGAAAGTAA
AAGATGCTGAAGATCAGTTGGGTGCACGAGTGGGTTACATCGAACTGGATCTCAACAGCGGTAAGATCCT
TGAGAGTTTTCGCCCCGAAGAACGTTTTCCAATGATGAGCACTTTTAAAGTTCTGCTATGTGGCGCGGTA
TTATCCCGTATTGACGCCGGGCAAGAGCAACTCGGTCGCCGCATACACTATTCTCAGAATGACTTGGTTG
AGTACTCACCAGTCACAGAAAAGCATCTTACGGATGGCATGACAGTAAGAGAATTATGCAGTGCTGCCAT
AACCATGAGTGATAACACTGCGGCCAACTTACTTCTGACAACGATCGGAGGACCGAAGGAGCTAACCGCT
TTTTTGCACAACATGGGGGATCATGTAACTCGCCTTGATCGTTGGGAACCGGAGCTGAATGAAGCCATAC
CAAACGACGAGCGTGACACCACGATGCCTGTAGCAATGGCAACAACGTTGCGCAAACTATTAACTGGCGA
ACTACTTACTCTAGCTTCCCGGCAACAATTAATAGACTGGATGGAGGCGGATAAAGTTGCAGGACCACTT
CTGCGCTCGGCCCTTCCGGCTGGCTGGTTTATTGCTGATAAATCTGGAGCCGGTGAGCGTGGGTCTCGCG
GTATCATTGCAGCACTGGGGCCAGATGGTAAGCCCTCCCGTATCGTAGTTATCTACACGACGGGGAGTCA
GGCAACTATGGATGAACGAAATAGACAGATCGCTGAGATAGGTGCCTCACTGATTAAGCATTGGTAACTG
TCAGACCAAGTTTACTCATATATACTTTAGATTGATTTAAAACTTCATTTTTAATTTAAAAGGATCTAGG
TGAAGATCCTTTTTGATAATCTCATGACCAAAATCCCTTAACGTGAGTTTTCGTTCCACTGAGCGTCAGA
CCCCGTAGAAAAGATCAAAGGATCTTCTTGAGATCCTTTTTTTCTGCGCGTAATCTGCTGCTTGCAAACA
AAAAAACCACCGCTACCAGCGGTGGTTTGTTTGCCGGATCAAGAGCTACCAACTCTTTTTCCGAAGGTAA
CTGGCTTCAGCAGAGCGCAGATACCAAATACTGTTCTTCTAGTGTAGCCGTAGTTAGGCCACCACTTCAA
GAACTCTGTAGCACCGCCTACATACCTCGCTCTGCTAATCCTGTTACCAGTGGCTGCTGCCAGTGGCGAT
AAGTCGTGTCTTACCGGGTTGGACTCAAGACGATAGTTACCGGATAAGGCGCAGCGGTCGGGCTGAACGG
GGGGTTCGTGCACACAGCCCAGCTTGGAGCGAACGACCTACACCGAACTGAGATACCTACAGCGTGAGCT
ATGAGAAAGCGCCACGCTTCCCGAAGGGAGAAAGGCGGACAGGTATCCGGTAAGCGGCAGGGTCGGAACA
GGAGAGCGCACGAGGGAGCTTCCAGGGGGAAACGCCTGGTATCTTTATAGTCCTGTCGGGTTTCGCCACC
TCTGACTTGAGCGTCGATTTTTGTGATGCTCGTCAGGGGGGCGGAGCCTATGGAAAAACGCCAGCAACGC
GGCCTTTTTACGGTTCCTGGCCTTTTGCTGGCCTTTTGCTCACATGTTCTTTCCTGCGTTATCCCCTGAT
TCTGTGGATAACCGTATTACCGCCTTTGAGTGAGCTGATACCGCTCGCCGCAGCCGAACGACCGAGCGCA
GCGAGTCAGTGAGCGAGGAAGCGGAAGAGCGCCCAATACGCAAACCGCCTCTCCCCGCGCGTTGGCCGAT
TCATTAATGCAGCTGGCACGACAGGTTTCCCGACTGGAAAGCGGGCAGTGAGCGCAACGCAATTAATGTG
AGTTAGCTCACTCATTAGGCACCCCAGGCTTTACACTTTATGCTTCCGGCTCGTATGTTGTGTGGAATTG
TGAGCGGATAACAATTTCACACAGGAAACAGCTATGACCATGATTACGCCAAGCGCGCAATTAACCCTCA
CTAAAGGGAACAAAAGCTGGAGCTGCAAGCTTAATGTAGTCTTATGCAATACTCTTGTAGTCTTGCAACA
TGGTAACGATGAGTTAGCAACATGCCTTACAAGGAGAGAAAAAGCACCGTGCATGCCGATTGGTGGAAGT
AAGGTGGTACGATCGTGCCTTATTAGGAAGGCAACAGACGGGTCTGACATGGATTGGACGAACCACTGAA
TTGCCGCATTGCAGAGATATTGTATTTAAGTGCCTAGCTCGATACATAAACGGGTCTCTCTGGTTAGACC
AGATCTGAGCCTGGGAGCTCTCTGGCTAACTAGGGAACCCACTGCTTAAGCCTCAATAAAGCTTGCCTTG
AGTGCTTCAAGTAGTGTGTGCCCGTCTGTTGTGTGACTCTGGTAACTAGAGATCCCTCAGACCCTTTTAG
TCAGTGTGGAAAATCTCTAGCAGTGGCGCCCGAACAGGGACTTGAAAGCGAAAGGGAAACCAGAGGAGCT
CTCTCGACGCAGGACTCGGCTTGCTGAAGCGCGCACGGCAAGAGGCGAGGGGCGGCGACTGGTGAGTACG
CCAAAAATTTTGACTAGCGGAGGCTAGAAGGAGAGAGATGGGTGCGAGAGCGTCAGTATTAAGCGGGGGA
GAATTAGATCGCGATGGGAAAAAATTCGGTTAAGGCCAGGGGGAAAGAAAAAATATAAATTAAAACATAT
AGTATGGGCAAGCAGGGAGCTAGAACGATTCGCAGTTAATCCTGGCCTGTTAGAAACATCAGAAGGCTGT
AGACAAATACTGGGACAGCTACAACCATCCCTTCAGACAGGATCAGAAGAACTTAGATCATTATATAATA
CAGTAGCAACCCTCTATTGTGTGCATCAAAGGATAGAGATAAAAGACACCAAGGAAGCTTTAGACAAGAT
AGAGGAAGAGCAAAACAAAAGTAAGACCACCGCACAGCAAGCGGCCGCTGATCTTCAGACCTGGAGGAGG
AGATATGAGGGACAATTGGAGAAGTGAATTATATAAATATAAAGTAGTAAAAATTGAACCATTAGGAGTA
GCACCCACCAAGGCAAAGAGAAGAGTGGTGCAGAGAGAAAAAAGAGCAGTGGGAATAGGAGCTTTGTTCC
TTGGGTTCTTGGGAGCAGCAGGAAGCACTATGGGCGCAGCGTCAATGACGCTGACGGTACAGGCCAGACA
ATTATTGTCTGGTATAGTGCAGCAGCAGAACAATTTGCTGAGGGCTATTGAGGCGCAACAGCATCTGTTG
CAACTCACAGTCTGGGGCATCAAGCAGCTCCAGGCAAGAATCCTGGCTGTGGAAAGATACCTAAAGGATC
AACAGCTCCTGGGGATTTGGGGTTGCTCTGGAAAACTCATTTGCACCACTGCTGTGCCTTGGAATGCTAG
TTGGAGTAATAAATCTCTGGAACAGATTTGGAATCACACGACCTGGATGGAGTGGGACAGAGAAATTAAC
AATTACACAAGCTTAATACACTCCTTAATTGAAGAATCGCAAAACCAGCAAGAAAAGAATGAACAAGAAT
TATTGGAATTAGATAAATGGGCAAGTTTGTGGAATTGGTTTAACATAACAAATTGGCTGTGGTATATAAA
ATTATTCATAATGATAGTAGGAGGCTTGGTAGGTTTAAGAATAGTTTTTGCTGTACTTTCTATAGTGAAT
AGAGTTAGGCAGGGATATTCACCATTATCGTTTCAGACCCACCTCCCAACCCCGAGGGGACCCAGAGAGG
GCCTATTTCCCATGATTCCTTCATATTTGCATATACGATACAAGGCTGTTAGAGAGATAATTAGAATTAA
TTTGACTGTAAACACAAAGATATTAGTACAAAATACGTGACGTAGAAAGTAATAATTTCTTGGGTAGTTT
GCAGTTTTAAAATTATGTTTTAAAATGGACTATCATATGCTTACCGTAACTTGAAAGTATTTCGATTTCT
TGGCTTTATATATCTTGTGGAAAGGACGAAACACCGGTATGTATTGGCGTTGAAAGGTTTTAGAGCTAGA
AATAGCAAGTTAAAATAAGGCTAGTCCGTTATCAACTTGAAAAAGTGGCACCGAGTCGGTGCTTTTTTAA
GCTTGGCGTAACTAGATCTTGAGACAAATGGCAGTATTCATCCACAATTTTAAAAGAAAAGGGGGGATTG
GGGGGTACAGTGCAGGGGAAAGAATAGTAGACATAATAGCAACAGACATACAAACTAAAGAATTACAAAA
ACAAATTACAAAAATTCAAAATTTTCGGGTTTATTACAGGGACAGCAGAGATCCACTTTGGCGCCGGCTC
GAGGGGG
Features (pLannotate 1.2.2; 29 found; start..end, strand, type, name):
     14..80      +  CDS            small t antigen (fragment): SV40 (simian virus 40) small t antigen
    106..317     +  promoter       EF-1α core promoter: core promoter for human elongation factor EF-1α
    318..1256    +  intron         EF-1α intron A: intron upstream of the start codon of human EF-1α
   1278..1877    +  CDS            PuroR (fragment): puromycin N-acetyltransferase; pac from Streptomyces; confers resistance to puromycin
   1893..2481    +  misc_feature   WPRE: woodchuck hepatitis virus posttranscriptional regulatory element
   2532..2551    +  misc_feature   cPPT/CTS (fragment): central polypurine tract and central termination sequence of HIV-1
   2553..2786    +  LTR            3' LTR (ΔU3): self-inactivating 3' long terminal repeat (LTR) from HIV-1
   2864..2985    +  polyA_signal   SV40 poly(A) signal: SV40 polyadenylation signal
   3025..3160    +  rep_origin     SV40 ori: SV40 origin of replication
   3181..3199    -  promoter       T7 promoter: promoter for bacteriophage T7 RNA polymerase
   3207..3362    +  CDS            lacZα (fragment): LacZα fragment of β-galactosidase; lacZ fragment
   3367..3795    +  rep_origin     f1 ori (sequence partly withheld): f1 bacteriophage origin of replication; arrow indicates direction of (+) strand synthesis
   3848..3952    +  promoter       AmpR promoter: bla
   3953..4813    +  CDS            AmpR: β-lactamase; bla; confers resistance to ampicillin, carbenicillin, and related antibiotics
   4984..5572    +  rep_origin     ori: high-copy-number ColE1/pMB1/pBR322/pUC origin of replication
   5755..5847    +  CDS            lacI (fragment): lac repressor; lacI; The lac repressor binds to the lac operator to inhibit transcription in E. coli. This inhibition can be relieved by adding lactose or isopropyl-β-D-thiogalactopyranoside (IPTG).
   5860..5881    +  protein_bind   CAP binding site: CAP binding activates transcription in the presence of cAMP. E. coli catabolite activator protein
   5896..5926    +  promoter       lac promoter: promoter for the E. coli lac operon
   5934..5950    +  protein_bind   lac operator: The lac repressor binds to the lac operator to inhibit transcription in E. coli. This inhibition can be relieved by adding lactose or isopropyl-β-D-thiogalactopyranoside (IPTG). lac repressor encoded by lacI
   5995..6013    +  promoter       T3 promoter: promoter for bacteriophage T3 RNA polymerase
   6041..6267    +  promoter       RSV promoter: Rous sarcoma virus enhancer/promoter
   6268..6448    +  LTR            5' LTR (truncated): truncated 5' long terminal repeat (LTR) from HIV-1
   6495..6620    +  misc_feature   HIV-1 Ψ: packaging signal of human immunodeficiency virus type 1
   6604..6967    +  CDS            HIV-1 gag (fragment): gag protein from human immunodeficiency virus 1; gag
   7113..7346    +  misc_feature   RRE: The Rev response element (RRE) of HIV-1 allows for Rev-dependent mRNA export from the nucleus to the cytoplasm.
   7723..7749    +  CDS            Rev (fragment): human immunodeficiency virus 1 (HIV-1) Rev protein; rev; enhances nuclear export of unspliced and incompletely spliced viral mRNAs
   7753..7993    +  promoter       U6 promoter: RNA polymerase III promoter for human U6 snRNA
   8023..8098    +  misc_RNA       gRNA scaffold: guide RNA scaffold for the Streptococcus pyogenes CRISPR/Cas9 system
   8154..8271    +  misc_feature   cPPT/CTS: central polypurine tract and central termination sequence of HIV-1
