[The description below was written by a language model from this plasmid's Addgene catalogue record and pLannotate feature annotations shown in this document.]
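Description:
FER gRNA (BRDN0001145815) is a third-generation lentiviral guide RNA plasmid built on the lentiGuide-Puro backbone and designed to target the human FER gene, which encodes a non-receptor tyrosine kinase. It is 8,323 nt long and is propagated in E. coli as a high-copy plasmid through a ColE1/pUC-type origin with ampicillin selection from the β-lactamase gene. An f1 origin, an SV40 origin and leftover lac and T7/T3 promoter elements from the cloning backbone are also annotated.

The lentiviral transfer cassette begins with an RSV promoter fused to a truncated HIV-1 5' LTR, which drives Tat-independent production of the genomic RNA in packaging cells. This is followed by the Ψ packaging signal with a partial gag region, and the Rev response element for nuclear export. A human U6 RNA polymerase III promoter then drives the FER-specific spacer joined to the Streptococcus pyogenes Cas9 gRNA scaffold, with the cPPT/CTS element, which aids nuclear import, lying just downstream. A separate EF-1α core promoter with its intron A expresses puromycin N-acetyltransferase for selecting transduced mammalian cells. WPRE boosts transcript expression, and the cassette ends in a self-inactivating ΔU3 3' LTR.

The plasmid does not encode Cas9, so it must be used with a separate Cas9 vector or in cells that already express Cas9. This produces CRISPR-mediated disruption of FER. It belongs to a human kinome guide collection. The depositors note that the guide was designed against a GenBank reference sequence that has since been withdrawn.
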