Addgene plasmid #76801: FER gRNA (BRDN0001145815)
Purpose: 3rd generation lentiviral gRNA plasmid targeting human FER
Depositing lab: John Doench & David Root. Depositing organization: Broad Institute. Publication: Optimized sgRNA design to maximize activity and minimize off-target effects of CRISPR-Cas9. Doench JG, Fusi N, Sullender M, Hegde M, Vaimberg EW, Donovan KF, Smith I, Tothova Z, Wilen C, Orchard R, Virgin HW, Listgarten J, Root DE. Nat Biotechnol. 2016 Jan 18. doi: 10.1038/nbt.3437. PubMed 26780180.
Backbone
  Vector backbone: lentiGuide-Puro
  Backbone manufacturer: Zhang Lab (Addgene plasmid # 52963)
  Vector type: Mammalian Expression, Lentiviral, CRISPR
  Selectable markers: Puromycin
Growth in bacteria
  Bacterial resistance: Ampicillin, 100 μg/mL
  Growth temperature: 37°C
  Growth strain: DH5alpha
  Copy number: High Copy
Gene/Insert
  Gene/Insert name: FER (alt name: FER)
  gRNA/shRNA sequence: GTATGTATTGGCGTTGAAAG
  Species: H. sapiens (human)
  Entrez Gene: FER (a.k.a. PPP1R74, TYK3, p94-Fer)
  Promoter: hU6
  Cloning method: Unknown
  Sequencing primers: 5′ U6-F; 3′ pS2-R
Terms and licenses: Academic/Nonprofit Terms; Industry Terms: Not Available to Industry
Depositor comments: The gRNA was designed to target a Genbank reference sequence which has since been removed from the database. Note that this plasmid does NOT contain Cas9. It should be used in conjunction with lentiCas9-Blast (Addgene #52962) or otherwise with cell lines already expressing Cas9. Browse the full kinome gRNA library at http://www.addgene.org/pooled-library/broadgpp-human-kinome/ or visit http://www.broadinstitute.org/rnai/public/ for detailed protocols and information.
How to cite: FER gRNA (BRDN0001145815) was a gift from John Doench & David Root (Addgene plasmid # 76801 ; http://n2t.net/addgene:76801 ; RRID:Addgene_76801)
