>Addgene plasmid #76801 | FER gRNA (BRDN0001145815) | depositor partial sequence | sequence record 144261 | Target Sequence
GTATGTATTGGCGTTGAAAG
