>Addgene plasmid #76801 | FER gRNA (BRDN0001145815) | addgene partial sequence | sequence record 186531 | hU6-F
GTAGAAAGTAATAATTTCTTGGGTAGTTTGCAGTTTTAAAATTATGTTTTAAAATGGACTATCATATGCT
TACCGTAACTTGAAAGTATTTCGATTTCTTGGCTTTATATATCTTGTGGAAAGGACGAAACACCGGTATG
TATTGGCGTTGAAAGTTTTAGAGCTAGAAATAGCAAGTTAAAATAAGGCTAGTCCGTTATCAACTTGAAA
AAGTGGCACCGAGTCGGTGCTTTTTTAAGCTTGGCGTAACTAGATCTTGAGACAAATGGCAGTATTCATC
CACAATTTTAAAAGAAAAGGGGGGATTGGGGGGTACAGTGCAGGGGAAAGAATAGTAGACATAATAGCAA
CAGACATACAAACTAAAGAATTACAAAAACAAATTACAAAAATTCAAAATTTTCGGGTTTATTACAGGGA
CAGCAGAGATCCACTTTGGCGCCGGCTCGAGGGGGCCCGGGTGCAAAGATGGATAAAGTTTTAAACAGAG
AGGAATCTTTGCAGCTAATGGACCTTCTAGGTCTTGAAAGGAGTGGGAATTGGCTCCGGTGCCCGTCAGT
GGGCAGAGCG
